>Addgene plasmid #50907 | pcDNA3.1 Flag YFP hNKCC1 C723S C724V V729C (NT543) | depositor full sequence | sequence record 76380 | Full Sequence
GCTAGCCCGGGCACGGCCGCCACCATGGGAGACTACAAAGACCATGACGGTGATTATAAAGATCACGACA
TCGACTACAAGGATGACGATGACAAGGGTGACCCTACCGTCAGCAAGGGCGAGGAGCTGTTCACCGGGGT
GGTGCCCATCCTGGTCGAGCTGGACGGCGACGTAAACGGCCACAAGTTCAGCGTGTCCGGCGAGGGCGAG
GGCGATGCCACCTACGGCAAGCTGACCCTGAAGTTCATCTGCACCACCGGCAAGCTGCCCGTGCCCTGGC
CCACCCTCGTGACCACCTTCGGCTACGGCCTGATGTGCTTCGCCCGCTACCCCGACCACATGAAGCAGCA
CGACTTCTTCAAGTCCGCCATGCCCGAAGGCTACGTCCAGGAGCGCACCATCTTCTTCAAGGACGACGGC
AACTACAAGACCCGCGCCGAGGTGAAGTTCGAGGGCGACACCCTGGTGAACCGCATCGAGCTGAAGGGCA
TCGACTTCAAGGAGGACGGCAACATCCTAGGGCACAAGCTGGAGTACAACTACAACAGCCACAACGTTTA
TATCATGGCCGACAAGCAGAAGAACGGCATCAAGGTGAACTTCAAGATCCGCCACAACATCGAGGACGGC
AGCGTGCAGCTCGCCGACCACTACCAGCAGAACACCCCCATCGGCGACGGCCCCGTGCTGCTGCCCGACA
ACCACTACCTGAGCTACCAGTCCAAACTGAGCAAAGACCCCAACGAGAAGCGCGATCACATGGTCCTGCT
GGAGTTCGTGACCGCCGCCGGGATCACTCTCGGCATGGACGAGCTCTACAAGGGTGACCTGGAGCCGAGG
CCCACGGCTCCTAGCTCCGGCGCGCCAGGCCTCGCCGGAGTCGGCGAAACGCCGAGCGCCGCTGCGCTGG
CCGCAGCCAGGGTGGAACTGCCCGGAACCGCTGTGCCCTCGGTGCCGGAGGATGCTGCGCCCGCGAGCCG
GGACGGGGGCGGGGTCCGCGATGAGGGACCAGCCGCCGCCGGTGACGGCCTGGGCAGACCCTTGGGGCCT
ACCCCGAGCCAGAGCCGTTTCCAGGTGGACCTCGTTTCCGAGAACGCAGGGCGGGCTGCTGCTGCGGCGG
CGGCGGCTGCTGCGGCCGCCGCCGCTGCTGGTGCCGGGGCGGGGGCCAAGCAGACTCCTGCCGACGGGGA
AGCCAGCGGCGAGAGCGAGCCAGCTAAAGGCAGCGAGGAAGCCAAAGGCCGCTTCCGCGTTAACTTCGTA
GATCCTGCTGCCAGCTCGTCCGCAGAAGATAGCCTGTCAGATGCCGCCGGGGTCGGAGTCGATGGACCCA
ACGTGAGCTTCCAGAACGGCGGGGACACGGTACTGAGCGAGGGCAGCAGCCTCCATTCCGGTGGCGGCGG
CGGCTCCGGCCACCACCAGCACTACTATTATGATACCCACACCAACACCTACTATCTGCGCACCTTCGGC
CACAACACAATGGACGCGGTACCCAGGATCGACCACTACCGGCACACAGCCGCGCAGCTCGGCGAGAAGC
TGCTCCGGCCTAGCCTGGCCGAGCTGCATGACGAGCTGGAAAAGGAACCTTTTGAGGATGGCTTTGCAAA
TGGGGAAGAAAGCACTCCAACACGTGATGCTGTGGTCACGTACACGGCCGAAAGTAAAGGAGTCGTGAAG
TTTGGCTGGATCAAGGGTGTACTAGTACGTTGTATGTTAAACATTTGGGGTGTGATGCTTTTCATTCGTC
TCTCATGGATTGTGGGACAAGCTGGAATTGGTCTATCAGTCCTTGTAATAATGATGGCTACTGTTGTGAC
AACTATCACAGGATTGTCCACTAGCGCCATCGCAACTAATGGATTTGTAAGGGGAGGCGGCGCATATTAT
TTAATATCTAGAAGTCTAGGGCCTGAATTTGGTGGTGCCATTGGTCTAATCTTCGCCTTTGCCAACGCTG
TTGCTGTTGCTATGTATGTGGTTGGATTTGCAGAAACCGTGGTGGAGTTGCTGAAAGAACATTCCATTCT
TATGATAGATGAAATCAATGACATCCGGATTATTGGAGCCATTACAGTCGTGATTCTTTTAGGTATCTCA
GTAGCCGGTATGGAGTGGGAAGCAAAAGCTCAGATTGTTCTTTTGGTGATCCTACTTCTTGCTATTGGTG
ATTTCGTCATAGGAACATTTATCCCACTCGAGAGCAAGAAGCCAAAAGGGTTTTTTGGCTATAAATCTGA
AATCTTTAATGAGAACTTTGGCCCCGATTTTCGAGAAGAAGAAACTTTCTTTTCTGTATTTGCCATCTTT
TTTCCTGCTGCAACTGGAATTCTGGCTGGCGCAAATATCTCAGGTGATCTTGCAGATCCTCAGTCAGCCA
TACCCAAAGGAACACTCCTAGCCATTTTAATTACTACATTGGTTTATGTAGGAATTGCCGTGTCTGTAGG
TTCTTGTGTCGTACGCGATGCCACTGGTAATGTTAATGACACTATCGTAACAGAGCTAACAAACTGTACT
AGCGCAGCCTGCAAATTAAACTTTGATTTTTCATCTTGTGAATCCAGTCCTTGTAGCTACGGCCTAATGA
ACAACTTTCAGGTAATGAGTATGGTGTCAGGATTTACACCACTAATTTCCGCGGGCATATTCTCTGCCAC
TCTTTCTAGCGCATTAGCATCCCTAGTGAGTGCTCCCAAGATATTTCAGGCCCTATGTAAAGACAACATC
TACCCCGCTTTCCAGATGTTTGCTAAAGGTTATGGGAAAAATAATGAGCCATTACGTGGCTACATCTTAA
CATTCTTAATTGCACTTGGATTCATCTTAATTGCCGAACTGAATGTTATTGCACCAATTATCTCAAACTT
CTTCCTTGCCAGCTATGCCCTCATCAATTTTTCAGTATTCCATGCTTCACTGGCAAAAAGCCCAGGATGG
CGACCGGCATTTAAATACTACAATATGTGGATCTCACTTCTTGGAGCAATTCTTTCTGTGATAGTAATGT
TCTGTATTAACTGGTGGGCTGCTTTGCTAACCTACGTGATAGTCCTTGGTCTCTATATTTATGTTACCTA
CAAAAAACCCGATGTGAATTGGGGATCCTCTACACAAGCCCTGACTTACCTCAATGCCCTGCAACATAGT
ATTAGGCTTTCTGGCGTGGAGGACCATGTGAAAAACTTTAGGCCACAGTGTCTTGTTATGACAGGAGCGC
CAAACTCACGGCCGGCCTTACTTCATCTTGTTCACGATTTCACAAAAAATGTTGGTTTGATGATCTGTGG
ACACGTACACATGGGACCACGCAGACAAGCCATGAAAGAAATGTCCATCGACCAAGCCAAATATCAGCGC
TGGCTTATTAAGAACAAAATGAAGGCTTTTTATGCACCAGTACATGCAGATGACCTCAGAGAAGGGGCCC
AATACTTGATGCAGGCTGCTGGCCTGGGCCGTATGAAGCCAAACACACTAGTCCTTGGATTTAAGAAAGA
TTGGTTGCAAGCAGATATGAGGGATGTGGATATGTACATAAACTTATTTCACGATGCTTTTGACATACAA
TATGGCGTAGTGGTTATTCGCCTAAAAGAAGGTCTGGATATTAGTCACCTGCAGGGACAAGAAGAATTAT
TGTCATCACAAGAGAAATCTCCTGGCACCAAGGATGTCGTAGTAAGTGTGGAATATAGTAAAAAGTCCGA
TTTAGATACTTCGAAACCCCTCAGTGAAAAACCAATTACCCATAAAGTCGAGGAAGAAGATGGCAAGACT
GCAACTCAACCACTGTTGAAAAAAGAATCCAAAGGCCCTATTGTGCCTTTGAATGTAGCTGACCAAAAGC
TTCTTGAAGCTAGTACACAGTTTCAGAAAAAACAAGGAAAGAATACTATTGATGTCTGGTGGCTTTTTGA
TGACGGAGGTCTGACCTTATTGATACCTTACCTTCTGACGACCAAGAAAAAATGGAAAGACTGTAAGATC
AGAGTATTCATTGGTGGAAAGATAAACAGAATAGACCATGACCGGAGAGCGATGGCTACTTTACTGAGCA
AGTTCAGAATCGATTTTTCTGACATCATGGTTCTAGGAGACATCAATACCAAACCAAAGAAAGAAAACAT
TATAGCTTTCGAGGAAATCATTGAGCCATACAGACTTCACGAAGATGATAAAGAGCAAGATATCGCAGAT
AAAATGAAAGAAGATGAACCCTGGCGAATAACAGATAATGAATTGGAGCTGTATAAGACCAAGACATACC
GGCAGATCAGGTTAAATGAGTTATTAAAGGAACATTCAAGCACAGCTAACATTATTGTGATGAGTTTACC
GGTCGCACGAAAGGGTGCCGTTTCTAGTGCTCTCTACATGGCATGGTTAGAAGCACTATCTAAGGATCTA
CCACCAATCCTACTAGTTCGTGGGAATCATCAGAGTGTCCTTACCTTCTATTCATAATTAATTAAGTTTA
AACCCGCTGATCAGCCTCGACTGTGCCTTCTAGTTGCCAGCCATCTGTTGTTTGCCCCTCCCCCGTGCCT
TCCTTGACCCTGGAAGGTGCCACTCCCACTGTCCTTTCCTAATAAAATGAGGAAATTGCATCGCATTGTC
TGAGTAGGTGTCATTCTATTCTGGGGGGTGGGGTGGGGCAGGACAGCAAGGGGGAGGATTGGGAAGACAA
TAGCAGGCATGCTGGGGATGCGGTGGGCTCTATGGCTTCTGAGGCGGAAAGAACCAGCTGGGGCTCTAGG
GGGTATCCCC
[124 nt withheld, positions 4771-4894]
C
[91 nt withheld, positions 4896-4986]
A
[49 nt withheld, positions 4988-5036]
CCTTTGACGTTGGAGTCCACGTTCTTT
[37 nt withheld, positions 5064-5100]
ACCCTATCTCGGTCTATTCTTTTGATTTATAAGGGATTTTGCCGATTTCGGCCTATTGGTTAAAAAATGA
GCTGATTTAACAAAAATTTAACGCGAATTAATTCTGTGGAATGTGTGTCAGTTAGGGTGTGGAAAGTCCC
CAGGCTCCCCAGCAGGCAGAAGTATGCAAAGCATGCATCTCAATTAGTCAGCAACCAGGTGTGGAAAGTC
CCCAGGCTCCCCAGCAGGCAGAAGTATGCAAAGCATGCATCTCAATTAGTCAGCAACCATAGTCCCGCCC
CTAACTCCGCCCATCCCGCCCCTAACTCCGCCCAGTTCCGCCCATTCTCCGCCCCATGGCTGACTAATTT
TTTTTATTTATGCAGAGGCCGAGGCCGCCTCTGCCTCTGAGCTATTCCAGAAGTAGTGAGGAGGCTTTTT
TGGAGGCCTAGGCTTTTGCAAAAAGCTCCCGGGAGCTTGTATATCCATTTTCGGATCTGATCAAGAGACA
GGATGAGGATCGTTTCGCATGATTGAACAAGATGGATTGCACGCAGGTTCTCCGGCCGCTTGGGTGGAGA
GGCTATTCGGCTATGACTGGGCACAACAGACAATCGGCTGCTCTGATGCCGCCGTGTTCCGGCTGTCAGC
GCAGGGGCGCCCGGTTCTTTTTGTCAAGACCGACCTGTCCGGTGCCCTGAATGAACTGCAGGACGAGGCA
GCGCGGCTATCGTGGCTGGCCACGACGGGCGTTCCTTGCGCAGCTGTGCTCGACGTTGTCACTGAAGCGG
GAAGGGACTGGCTGCTATTGGGCGAAGTGCCGGGGCAGGATCTCCTGTCATCTCACCTTGCTCCTGCCGA
GAAAGTATCCATCATGGCTGATGCAATGCGGCGGCTGCATACGCTTGATCCGGCTACCTGCCCATTCGAC
CACCAAGCGAAACATCGCATCGAGCGAGCACGTACTCGGATGGAAGCCGGTCTTGTCGATCAGGATGATC
TGGACGAAGAGCATCAGGGGCTCGCGCCAGCCGAACTGTTCGCCAGGCTCAAGGCGCGCATGCCCGACGG
CGAGGATCTCGTCGTGACCCATGGCGATGCCTGCTTGCCGAATATCATGGTGGAAAATGGCCGCTTTTCT
GGATTCATCGACTGTGGCCGGCTGGGTGTGGCGGACCGCTATCAGGACATAGCGTTGGCTACCCGTGATA
TTGCTGAAGAGCTTGGCGGCGAATGGGCTGACCGCTTCCTCGTGCTTTACGGTATCGCCGCTCCCGATTC
GCAGCGCATCGCCTTCTATCGCCTTCTTGACGAGTTCTTCTGAGCGGGACTCTGGGGTTCGAAATGACCG
ACCAAGCGACGCCCAACCTGCCATCACGAGATTTCGATTCCACCGCCGCCTTCTATGAAAGGTTGGGCTT
CGGAATCGTTTTCCGGGACGCCGGCTGGATGATCCTCCAGCGCGGGGATCTCATGCTGGAGTTCTTCGCC
CACCCCAACTTGTTTATTGCAGCTTATAATGGTTACAAATAAAGCAATAGCATCACAAATTTCACAAATA
AAGCATTTTTTTCACTGCATTCTAGTTGTGGTTTGTCCAAACTCATCAATGTATCTTATCATGTCTGTAT
ACCGTCGACCTCTAGCTAGAGCTTGGCGTAATCATGGTCATAGCTGTTTCCTGTGTGAAATTGTTATCCG
CTCACAATTCCACACAACATACGAGCCGGAAGCATAAAGTGTAAAGCCTGGGGTGCCTAATGAGTGAGCT
AACTCACATTAATTGCGTTGCGCTCACTGCCCGCTTTCCAGTCGGGAAACCTGTCGTGCCAGCTGCATTA
ATGAATCGGCCAACGCGCGGGGAGAGGCGGTTTGCGTATTGGGCGCTCTTCCGCTTCCTCGCTCACTGAC
TCGCTGCGCTCGGTCGTTCGGCTGCGGCGAGCGGTATCAGCTCACTCAAAGGCGGTAATACGGTTATCCA
CAGAATCAGGGGATAACGCAGGAAAGAACATGTGAGCAAAAGGCCAGCAAAAGGCCAGGAACCGTAAAAA
GGCCGCGTTGCTGGCGTTTTTCCATAGGCTCCGCCCCCCTGACGAGCATCACAAAAATCGACGCTCAAGT
CAGAGGTGGCGAAACCCGACAGGACTATAAAGATACCAGGCGTTTCCCCCTGGAAGCTCCCTCGTGCGCT
CTCCTGTTCCGACCCTGCCGCTTACCGGATACCTGTCCGCCTTTCTCCCTTCGGGAAGCGTGGCGCTTTC
TCATAGCTCACGCTGTAGGTATCTCAGTTCGGTGTAGGTCGTTCGCTCCAAGCTGGGCTGTGTGCACGAA
CCCCCCGTTCAGCCCGACCGCTGCGCCTTATCCGGTAACTATCGTCTTGAGTCCAACCCGGTAAGACACG
ACTTATCGCCACTGGCAGCAGCCACTGGTAACAGGATTAGCAGAGCGAGGTATGTAGGCGGTGCTACAGA
GTTCTTGAAGTGGTGGCCTAACTACGGCTACACTAGAAGAACAGTATTTGGTATCTGCGCTCTGCTGAAG
CCAGTTACCTTCGGAAAAAGAGTTGGTAGCTCTTGATCCGGCAAACAAACCACCGCTGGTAGCGGTTTTT
TTGTTTGCAAGCAGCAGATTACGCGCAGAAAAAAAGGATCTCAAGAAGATCCTTTGATCTTTTCTACGGG
GTCTGACGCTCAGTGGAACGAAAACTCACGTTAAGGGATTTTGGTCATGAGATTATCAAAAAGGATCTTC
ACCTAGATCCTTTTAAATTAAAAATGAAGTTTTAAATCAATCTAAAGTATATATGAGTAAACTTGGTCTG
ACAGTTACCAATGCTTAATCAGTGAGGCACCTATCTCAGCGATCTGTCTATTTCGTTCATCCATAGTTGC
CTGACTCCCCGTCGTGTAGATAACTACGATACGGGAGGGCTTACCATCTGGCCCCAGTGCTGCAATGATA
CCGCGAGACCCACGCTCACCGGCTCCAGATTTATCAGCAATAAACCAGCCAGCCGGAAGGGCCGAGCGCA
GAAGTGGTCCTGCAACTTTATCCGCCTCCATCCAGTCTATTAATTGTTGCCGGGAAGCTAGAGTAAGTAG
TTCGCCAGTTAATAGTTTGCGCAACGTTGTTGCCATTGCTACAGGCATCGTGGTGTCACGCTCGTCGTTT
GGTATGGCTTCATTCAGCTCCGGTTCCCAACGATCAAGGCGAGTTACATGATCCCCCATGTTGTGCAAAA
AAGCGGTTAGCTCCTTCGGTCCTCCGATCGTTGTCAGAAGTAAGTTGGCCGCAGTGTTATCACTCATGGT
TATGGCAGCACTGCATAATTCTCTTACTGTCATGCCATCCGTAAGATGCTTTTCTGTGACTGGTGAGTAC
TCAACCAAGTCATTCTGAGAATAGTGTATGCGGCGACCGAGTTGCTCTTGCCCGGCGTCAATACGGGATA
ATACCGCGCCACATAGCAGAACTTTAAAAGTGCTCATCATTGGAAAACGTTCTTCGGGGCGAAAACTCTC
AAGGATCTTACCGCTGTTGAGATCCAGTTCGATGTAACCCACTCGTGCACCCAACTGATCTTCAGCATCT
TTTACTTTCACCAGCGTTTCTGGGTGAGCAAAAACAGGAAGGCAAAATGCCGCAAAAAAGGGAATAAGGG
CGACACGGAAATGTTGAATACTCATACTCTTCCTTTTTCAATATTATTGAAGCATTTATCAGGGTTATTG
TCTCATGAGCGGATACATATTTGAATGTATTTAGAAAAATAAACAAATAGGGGTTCCGCGCACATTTCCC
CGAAAAGTGCCACCTGACGTCGACGGATCGGGAGATCTCCCGATCCCCTATGGTGCACTCTCAGTACAAT
CTGCTCTGATGCCGCATAGTTAAGCCAGTATCTGCTCCCTGCTTGTGTGTTGGAGGTCGCTGAGTAGTGC
GCGAGCAAAATTTAAGCTACAACAAGGCAAGGCTTGACCGACAATTGCATGAAGAATCTGCTTAGGGTTA
GGCGTTTTGCGCTGCTTCGCGATGTACGGGCCAGATATACGCGTTGACATTGATTATTGACTAGTTATTA
ATAGTAATCAATTACGGGGTCATTAGTTCATAGCCCATATATGGAGTTCCGCGTTACATAACTTACGGTA
AATGGCCCGCCTGGCTGACCGCCCAACGACCCCCGCCCATTGACGTCAATAATGACGTATGTTCCCATAG
TAACGCCAATAGGGACTTTCCATTGACGTCAATGGGTGGAGTATTTACGGTAAACTGCCCACTTGGCAGT
ACATCAAGTGTATCATATGCCAAGTACGCCCCCTATTGACGTCAATGACGGTAAATGGCCCGCCTGGCAT
TATGCCCAGTACATGACCTTATGGGACTTTCCTACTTGGCAGTACATCTACGTATTAGTCATCGCTATTA
CCATGGTGATGCGGTTTTGGCAGTACATCAATGGGCGTGGATAGCGGTTTGACTCACGGGGATTTCCAAG
TCTCCACCCCATTGACGTCAATGGGAGTTTGTTTTGGCACCAAAATCAACGGGACTTTCCAAAATGTCGT
AACAACTCCGCCCCATTGACGCAAATGGGCGGTAGGCGTGTACGGTGGGAGGTCTATATAAGCAGAGCTC
TCTGGCTAACTAGAGAACCCACTGCTTACTGGCTTATCGAAATTAATACGACTCACTATAGGGAGACCCA
AGCTG
Features (pLannotate 1.2.2; 22 found; start..end, strand, type, name):
     31..96      +  CDS            3xFLAG: three tandem FLAG® epitope tags, followed by an enterokinase cleavage site
    109..822     +  CDS            mCitrine: mCitrine is a basic (constitutively fluorescent) yellow fluorescent protein published in 2001, derived from Aequorea victoria.
    829..4464    +  CDS            SLC12A2: S12A2_HUMAN - Also known as NKCC1. Experimental evidence at protein level: Swiss-Prot protein existence level 1. Cation-chloride cotransporter which mediates the electroneutral transport of chloride, potassium and/or sodium ions across the membrane. Plays a vital role in the regulation of ionic balance and cell volume. From Homo sapiens (Human).
   4501..4725    +  polyA_signal   bGH poly(A) signal: bovine growth hormone polyadenylation signal
   4729..4750    +  promoter       SV40 promoter (fragment): SV40 enhancer and early promoter
   4771..5199    +  rep_origin     f1 ori (sequence partly withheld): f1 bacteriophage origin of replication; arrow indicates direction of (+) strand synthesis
   5213..5542    +  promoter       SV40 promoter: SV40 enhancer and early promoter
   5609..6400    +  CDS            neo: KKA2_KLEPN - Also known as kan, nptII. Experimental evidence at protein level: Swiss-Prot protein existence level 1. Resistance to kanamycin, neomycin, paromomycin, ribostamycin, butirosin and gentamicin B. From Klebsiella pneumoniae.
   6424..6582    +  CDS            ble (fragment): BLE_KLEPN - Experimental evidence at protein level: Swiss-Prot protein existence level 1. Binding protein with a strong affinity to the bleomycin family of antibiotics. Binds to CL990; an antimitotic-antibiotic compound. From Klebsiella pneumoniae.
   6577..6698    +  polyA_signal   SV40 poly(A) signal: SV40 polyadenylation signal
   6771..6787    -  protein_bind   lac operator: The lac repressor binds to the lac operator to inhibit transcription in E. coli. This inhibition can be relieved by adding lactose or isopropyl-β-D-thiogalactopyranoside (IPTG). lac repressor encoded by lacI
   6795..6825    -  promoter       lac promoter: promoter for the E. coli lac operon
   6840..6861    -  protein_bind   CAP binding site: CAP binding activates transcription in the presence of cAMP. E. coli catabolite activator protein
   6874..6966    -  CDS            lacI (fragment): lac repressor; lacI; The lac repressor binds to the lac operator to inhibit transcription in E. coli. This inhibition can be relieved by adding lactose or isopropyl-β-D-thiogalactopyranoside (IPTG).
   7149..7734    -  rep_origin     ori: high-copy-number ColE1/pMB1/pBR322/pUC origin of replication
   7905..8765    -  CDS            AmpR: β-lactamase; bla; confers resistance to ampicillin, carbenicillin, and related antibiotics
   8766..8870    -  promoter       AmpR promoter: bla
   8929..8981    -  misc_feature   bom (fragment): basis of mobility region from pBR322
   9136..9515    +  enhancer       CMV enhancer: human cytomegalovirus immediate early enhancer
   9516..9719    +  promoter       CMV promoter: human cytomegalovirus (CMV) immediate early promoter
   9715..9748    +  LTR            5' LTR (truncated) (fragment): truncated 5' long terminal repeat (LTR) from HIV-1
   9764..9782    +  promoter       T7 promoter: promoter for bacteriophage T7 RNA polymerase
