[The description below was written by a language model from this plasmid's Addgene catalogue record and pLannotate feature annotations shown in this document.]
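Description:
pcDNA3.1 Flag YFP hNKCC1 C723S C724V V729C (NT543) is a mammalian expression plasmid of about 9.8 kb built on the pcDNA3.1 neo backbone. It is propagated in E. coli through a high-copy ColE1/pUC-type origin with ampicillin selection (AmpR under its own bla promoter), and it also carries an f1 origin. For selection in mammalian cells, an SV40 enhancer/early promoter drives the neomycin phosphotransferase gene, terminated by the SV40 poly(A) signal, which allows G418 selection of stable transfectants. Several short annotated fragments (ble, lacI, bom, a truncated HIV-1 LTR match near the CMV promoter, and lac promoter/operator elements) appear to be backbone remnants or partial annotation hits, with no evident role in the design.

The payload is a single open reading frame transcribed from the CMV immediate-early enhancer/promoter and terminated by the bovine growth hormone poly(A) signal. A T7 promoter lies just upstream of the coding region. The frame starts with a 3xFLAG epitope that includes an enterokinase cleavage site, followed by a yellow fluorescent protein that the annotation identifies as mCitrine. This is fused to the N terminus of full-length human NKCC1 (SLC12A2), the Na-K-Cl cotransporter that mediates electroneutral cation-chloride transport and contributes to cell volume and ion balance. The NKCC1 cDNA is synthetic and was designed with convenient restriction sites; the insert sits between NheI and PmeI sites.

This version derives from the wild-type parent construct (NT17) and carries the substitutions C723S, C724V and V729C, which remove two native cysteines and introduce one at a new position. According to the associated publication, such mutants were used for internal crosslinking between transmembrane domains 10 and 11/12 to probe the molecular motions behind ion transport and transporter activation. The tags allow fluorescence and FLAG-based detection of the expressed protein.
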