Addgene plasmid #50907: pcDNA3.1 Flag YFP hNKCC1 C723S C724V V729C (NT543)
Purpose: Expresses human NKCC1 C723S C724V V729C mutant with an N-terminal 3xFLAG-YFP tag in mammalian cells. cDNA is synthetic, containing convenient restriction sites.
Depositing lab: Biff Forbush. Depositing organization: Yale University. Publication: Molecular Motions Involved in Na-K-Cl Cotransporter-mediated Ion Transport and Transporter Activation Revealed by Internal Crosslinking between Transmembrane Domains 10 and 11/12. Monette MY, Somasekharan S, Forbush B. J Biol Chem. 2014 Jan 22. 10.1074/jbc.M113.542258 PubMed 24451383.
Backbone
  Vector backbone: pcDNA 3.1 neo
  Backbone manufacturer: Life Technologies
  Backbone size w/o insert (bp): 5316
  Vector type: Mammalian Expression
  Selectable markers: Neomycin (select with G418)
Growth in bacteria
  Bacterial resistance: Ampicillin, 100 μg/mL
  Growth temperature: 37°C
  Growth strain: DH5alpha
  Copy number: High Copy
Gene/Insert
  Gene/Insert name: human NKCC1 (synthetic) (alt names: Slc12A2 (synthetic); Na-K-Cl cotransporter)
  Species: H. sapiens (human), Synthetic
  Insert size (bp): 4479
  Mutation: C723S C724V V729C in hNKCC1 in NT17
  Entrez Gene: SLC12A2 (a.k.a. BSC, BSC-2, BSC2, CCC1, KILQS, NKCC1, PPP1R141)
  Promoter: CMV
  Tag / fusion protein: 3x Flag (N terminal on insert); YFP (N terminal on insert)
  Cloning method: Restriction Enzyme; 5′ cloning site NheI (not destroyed); 3′ cloning site PmeI (not destroyed)
  Sequencing primers: 5′ CMV-F; 3′ BGH-rev
Terms and licenses: Academic/Nonprofit Terms; Industry Terms: Not Available to Industry
Depositor comments: Plasmid constructed from pcDNA3.1 Flag YFP hNKCC1 WT (NT17). See Addgene plasmid# 49085 (http://www.addgene.org/49085/) for plasmid map of wild-type construct.
How to cite: pcDNA3.1 Flag YFP hNKCC1 C723S C724V V729C (NT543) was a gift from Biff Forbush (Addgene plasmid # 50907 ; http://n2t.net/addgene:50907 ; RRID:Addgene_50907)
