>Addgene plasmid #50907 | pcDNA3.1 Flag YFP hNKCC1 C723S C724V V729C (NT543) | addgene partial sequence | sequence record 78649 | CMV-F 5'-CGCAAATGGGCGGTAGGCGTG-3'
GAGCTCTCTGGCTAACTAGAGAACCCACTGCTTACTGGCTTATCGAAATTAATACGACTCACTATAGGGA
GACCCAAGCTGGCTAGCCCGGGCACGGCCGCCACCATGGGAGACTACAAAGACCATGACGGTGATTATAA
AGATCACGACATCGACTACAAGGATGACGATGACAAGGGTGACCCTACCGTCAGCAAGGGCGAGGAGCTG
TTCACCGGGGTGGTGCCCATCCTGGTCGAGCTGGACGGCGACGTAAACGGCCACAAGTTCAGCGTGTCCG
GCGAGGGCGAGGGCGATGCCACCTACGGCAAGCTGACCCTGAAGTTCATCTGCACCACCGGCAAGCTGCC
CGTGCCCTGGCCCACCCTCGTGACCACCTTCGGCTACGGCCTGATGTGCTTCGCCCGCTACCCCGACCAC
ATGAAGCAGCACGACTTCTTCAAGTCCGCCATGCCCGAAGGCTACGTCCAGGAGCGCACCATCTTCTTCA
AGGACGACGGCAACTACAAGACCCGCGCCGAGGTGAAGTTCGAGGGCGACACCCTGGTGAACCGCATCGA
GCTGAAGGGCATCGACTTCAAGGAGGACGGCAACATCCTAGGGCACAAGCTGGAGTACAACTACAACAGC
CACAACGTTTATATCATGGCCGACAAGCAGAAGAACGGCATCAAGGTGAACTTCAAGATCCGCCACAACA
TCGAGGACGGCAGCGTGCAGCTCGCCGACCACTACCAGCAGAACACCCCCATCGGCGACGGCCCCGTGCT
GCTGCCCGACAACCACTACCTGAGCTACCAGTCCAAACTGAGCAAAGACCCCAACGAGAAGCGCGATCAC
ATGGTCCTGCTGGAGTTCGTGACCGCCGCCGGGATCACTCTCGGCATGGACGAGCTCTACAAGGGTGACC
TGGAGCCGAGGCCCACGGCTCCTAGCTCCGGCGCGCCA
