>Addgene plasmid #50907 | pcDNA3.1 Flag YFP hNKCC1 C723S C724V V729C (NT543) | addgene partial sequence | sequence record 79037 | hNKCC1-int-R 5'-ATATTTGGCTTGGTCGATGG-3'
TGTCCACAGATCATCAAACCAACATTTTTTGTGAAATCGTGAACAAGATGAAGTAAGGCCGGCCGTGAGT
TTGGCGCTCCTGTCATAACAAGACACTGTGGCCTAAAGTTTTTCACATGGTCCTCCACGCCAGAAAGCCT
AATACTATGTTGCAGGGCATTGAGGTAAGTCAGGGCTTGTGTAGAGGATCCCCAATTCACATCGGGTTTT
TTGTAGGTAACATAAATATAGAGACCAAGGACTATCACGTAGGTTAGCAAAGCAGCCCACCAGTTAATAC
AGAACATTACTATCACAGAAAGAATTGCTCCAAGAAGTGAGATCCACATATTGTAGTATTTAAATGCCGG
TCGCCATCCTGGGCTTTTTGCCAGTGAAGCATGGAATACTGAAAAATTGATGAGGGCATAGCTGGCAAGG
AAGAAGTTTGAGATAATTGGTGCAATAACATTCAGTTCGGCAATTAAGATGAATCCAAGTGCAATTAAGA
ATGTTAAGATGTAGCCACGTAATGGCTCATTATTTTTCCCATAACCTTTAGCAAACATCTGGAAAGCGGG
GTAGATGTTGTCTTTACATAGGGCCTGAAATATCTTGGGAGCACTCACTAGGGATGCTAATGCGCTAGAA
AGAGTGGCAGAGAATATGCCCGCGGAAATTAGTGGTGTAAATCCTGACACCATACTCATTACCTGAAAGT
TGTTCATTAGGCCGTAGCTACAAGGACTGGATTCACAAGATGAAAAATCAAAGTTTAATTTGCAGGCTGC
GCTAGTACAGTTTGTTAGCTCTGTTACGATAGTGTCATTAACATTACCAGTGGCATCGCGTACGACACAA
GAACCTACAGACACGGCAATTCCTACATAAACC
